>Addgene plasmid #146840 | pAc5.1B-EGFP-DmGW182-SD6B-dsRNAres_L | depositor full sequence | sequence record 289287 | Full Sequence
CTTCAAGGAATTAATTCTATATTCTAAAAACACAAATGATACTTCTAAAAAAAATCATGAATGGCATCAA
CTCTGAATCAAATCTTTGCAGATGCACCTACTTCTCATTTCCACTGTCACATCATTTTTCCAGATCTCGC
TGCCTGTTATGTGGCCCACAAACCAAGACACGTTTTATGGCCATTAAAGCTGGCTGATCGTCGCCAAACA
CCAAATACATATCAATATGTACATTCGAGAAAGAAGCGATCAAAGAAGCGTCTTCGGGCGAGTAGGAGAA
TGCGGAGGAGAAGGAGAACGAGCTGATCTAGTATCTCTCCACAATCCAATGCCAACTGACCAACTGGCCA
TATTCGGAGCAATTTGAAGCCAATTTCCATCGCCTGGCGATCGCTCCATTCTTGGCTATATGTTTTTCAC
CGTTCCCGGGGCCATTTTCAAAGACTCGTCGGTAAGATAAGATTGTGTCACTCGCTGTCTCTCTTCATTT
GTCGAAGAATGCTGAGGAATTTCGCGATGACGTCGGCGAGTATTTTGAAGAATGAGAATAATTTGTATTT
ATACGAAAATCAGTTAGTGGAATTTTCTACAAAAACATGTTATCTATAGATAATTTTGTTGCAAAATATG
TTGACTATGACAAAGATTGTATGTATATACCTTTAATGTATTCTCATTTTCTTATGTATTTATAATGGCA
ATGATGATACTGATGATATTTTAAGATGATGCCAGACCACAGGCTGATTTCTGCGTCTTTTGCCGAACGC
AGTGCATGTGCGGTTGTTGTTTTTTGGAATAGTTTCAATTTTCGGACTGTCCGCTTTGATTTCAGTTTCT
TGGCTTATTCAAAAAGCAAAGTAAAGCCAAAAAAGCGAGATGGCAATACCAAATGCGGCAAAACGGTAGT
GGAAGGAAAGGGGTGCGGGGCAGCGGAAGGAAGGGTGGGGCGGGGCGTGGCGGGGTCTGTGGCTGGGCGC
GACGTCACCGACGTTGGAGCCACTCCTTTGACCATGTGTGCGTGTGTGTATTATTCGTGTCTCGCCACTC
GCCGGTTGTTTTTTTCTTTTTATCTCGCTCTCTCTAGCGCCATCTCGTACGCATGCTCAACGCACCGCAT
GTTGCCGTGTCCTTTATGCGTCATTTTGGCTCGAAATAGGCAATTATTTAAACAAAGATTAGTCAACGAA
AACGCTAAAATAAATAAGTCTACAATATGGTTACTTATTGCCATGTGTGTGCAGCCAACGATAGCAACAA
AAGCAACAACACAGTGGCTTTCCCTCTTTCACTTTTTGTTTGCAAGCGCGTGCGAGCAAGACGGCACGAC
CGGCAAACGCAATTACGCTGACAAAGAGCAGACGAAGTTTTGGCCGAAAAACATCAAGGCGCCTGATACG
AATGCATTTGCAATAACAATTGCGATATTTAATATTGTTTATGAAGCTGTTTGACTTCAAAACACACAAA
AAAAAAAATAAAACAAATTATTTGAAAGAGAATTAGGAATCGGACAGCTTATCGTTACGGGCTAACAGCA
CACCGAGACGAAATAGCTTACCTGACGTCACAGCCTCTGGAAGAACTGCCGCCAAGCAGAGAGAGAGAGA
AAAAGAGGGAGAGCAGCTTAGACCGCATGTGCTTGTGTGTGAGGCGTCTCTCTCTTCGTCTCCTGTTTGC
GCAAACGCATAGACTGCACTGAGAAAATCGATTACCTATTTTTTATGAATGAATATTTGCACTATTACTA
TTCAAAACTATTAAGATAGCAATCACATTCAATAGCCAAATACTATACCACCTGAGCGATGCAACGAAAT
GATCAATTTGAGCAAAAATGCTGCATATTTAGGACGGCATCATTATAGAAATGCTTCTTGCTGTGTACTT
TTCTCTCGTCTGGCAGCTGTTTCGCCGTTATTGTTAAAACCGGCTTAAGTTAGGTGTGTTTTCTACGACT
AGTGATGCCCCTACTAGAAGATGTGTGTTGCACAAATGTCCCTGAATAACCAATTTGAAGTGCAGATAGC
AGTAAACGTAAGCTAATATGAATATTATTTAACTGTAATGTTTTAATATCGCTGGACATTACTAATAAAC
CCACTATAAACACATGTACATATGTATGTTTTGGCATACAATGAGTAGTTGGGGAAAAAATGTGTAAAAG
CACCGTGACCATCACAGCATAAAGATAACCAGCTGAAGTATCGAATATGAGTAACCCCCAAATTGAATCA
CATGCCGCAACTGATAGGACCCATGGAAGTACACTCTTCATGGCGATATACAAGACACACACAAGCACGA
ACACCCAGTTGCGGAGGAAATTCTCCGTAAATGAAAACCCAATCGGCGAACAATTCATACCCATATATGG
TAAAAGTTTTGAACGCGACTTGAGAGCGGAGAGCATTGCGGCTGATAAGGTTTTAGCGCTAAGCGGGCTT
TATAAAACGGGCTGCGGGACCAGTTTTCATATCACTACCGTTTGAGTTCTTGTGCTGTGTGGATACTCCT
CCCGACACAAAGCCGCTCCATCAGCCAGCAGTCGTCTAATCCAGAGACCCCGGATCGGGGTACCAACATG
GTGAGCAAGGGCGAGGAGCTGTTCACCGGGGTGGTGCCCATCCTGGTCGAGCTGGACGGCGACGTAAACG
GCCACAAGTTCAGCGTGTCCGGCGAGGGCGAGGGCGATGCCACCTACGGCAAGCTGACCCTGAAGTTCAT
CTGCACCACCGGCAAGCTGCCCGTGCCCTGGCCCACCCTCGTGACCACCCTGACCTACGGCGTGCAGTGC
TTCAGCCGCTACCCCGACCACATGAAGCAGCACGACTTCTTCAAGTCCGCCATGCCCGAAGGCTACGTCC
AGGAGCGCACCATCTTCTTCAAGGACGACGGCAACTACAAGACCCGCGCCGAGGTGAAGTTCGAGGGCGA
CACCCTGGTGAACCGCATCGAGCTGAAGGGCATCGACTTCAAGGAGGACGGCAACATCCTGGGGCACAAG
CTGGAGTACAACTACAACAGCCACAACGTCTATATCATGGCCGACAAGCAGAAGAACGGCATCAAGGTGA
ACTTCAAGATCCGCCACAACATCGAGGACGGCAGCGTGCAGCTCGCCGACCACTACCAGCAGAACACCCC
CATCGGCGACGGCCCCGTGCTGCTGCCCGACAACCACTACCTGAGCACCCAGTCCGCCCTGAGCAAAGAC
CCCAACGAGAAGCGCGATCACATGGTCCTGCTGGAGTTCGTGACCGCCGCCGGGATCACTCTCGGCATGG
ACGAGCTGTACAAGCCAAGCTTGAATTCTGCAGATATCCAGCACAGTGGCGGCCGCATGCGTGAAGCCCT
TTTTTCCCAAGATGGCTGGGGCTGTCAGCATGTTAACCAGGATACTAATTGGGAAGTTCCCAGTTCGCCA
GAACCAGCCAATAAGGATGCACCCGGTCCACCAATGTGGAAGCCAAGCATTAACAATGGTACTGATCTTT
GGGAGTCCAATTTGAGAAACGGAGGTCAGCCGGCCGCACAGCAAGTTCCAAAGCCGTCGTGGGGTCATAC
ACCATCCTCTAACTTAGGTGGAACATGGGGTGAGGACGACGATGGCGCCGATAGTAGTAGTGTGTGGACT
GGAGGAGCTGTTAGCAACGCGGGATCCGGAGCTGCAGTGGGAGTAAACCAAGCCGGAGTTAATGTCGGTC
CAGGCGGTGTTGTTTCGTCTGGCGGACCTCAGTGGGGACAAGGTGTCGTTGGCGTCGGACTTGGATCAAC
TGGCGGAAATGGTTCCAGTAACATTACAGGCTCTTCGGGCGTTGCCACGGGAAGCAGTGGCAATTCAAGT
AATGCCGGAAATGGATGGGGCGATCCACGCGAGATTCGTCCACTGGGCGTCGGAGGATCGATGGACATCC
GTAACGTCGAGCACCGTGGAGGAAATGGATCAGGCGCCACATCCAGTGACCCGCGTGATATCCGTATGAT
TGACCCACGCGATCCAATCCGGGGCGACCCACGCGGCATTTCAGGACGCCTCAACGGTACGTCAGAGATG
TGGGGACACCACCCGCAGATGTCGCACAATCAACTGCAGGGAATTAATAAGATGGTCGGACAGAGCGTTG
CGACAGCTAGTACGAGCGTTGGCACGTCAGGATCCGGAATTGGACCAGGCGGACCGGGACCAAGCACGGT
TTCGGGAAACATTCCGACGCAATGGGGTCCAGCCCAGCCCGTTAGTGTCGGAGTTAGCGGACCGAAGGAT
ATGTCGAAGCAAATTAGCGGCTGGGAAGAGCCGTCGCCTCCCCCACAACGCCGTAGCATCCCAAATTATG
ACGACGGAACGTCCCTCTGGGGACAACAGACACGCGTCCCGGCCGCTAGTGGACATTGGAAGGATATGAC
AGACTCCATTGGACGCAGCAGCCACCTGATGCGCGGACAGAGTCAGACCGGCGGAATTGGCATTGCTGGA
GTTGGAAATAGCAATGTTCCAGTGGGAGCCAATCCAAGTAATCCTATAAGCAGTGTAGTTGGACCTCAAG
CCCGGATTCCATCTGTGGGCGGCGTACAACACAAACCAGACGGCGGCGCTATGTGGGTGCATTCCGGCAA
TGTAGGTGGCAGAAATAATGTTGCTGCTGTTACTACTTGGGGAGATGACACTCATAGCGTTAATGTCGGC
GCTCCCAGCAGTGGCAGTGTATCCAGCAACAATTGGGTTGATGACAAGTCCAACTCAACCTTGGCACAAA
ACTCTTGGAGCGACCCGGCCCCTGTTGGAGTTAGTTGGGGCAATAAGCAAAGCAAACCGCCAAGCAATAG
TGCTTCATCAGGTTGGAGCACTGCTGCGGGCGTGGTGGATGGGGTTGATCTAGGATCTGAGTGGAACACG
CACGGGGGGATTATTGGAAAATCTCAGCAACAACAAAAACTAGCGGGACTTAACGTGGGAATGGTGAACG
TAATTAACGCGGAGATCATTAAGCAAAGCAAGCAATACAGGATCCTTGTCGAGAACGGCTTTAAAAAGGA
AGATGTAGAGCGGGCATTAGTGATTGCTAATATGAACATCGAAGAGGCAGCCGATATGCTCCGTGCCAAC
TCATCCCTATCAATGGATGGTTGGCGTCGACATGATGAGTCCCTTGGATCTTATGCCGACCACAATAGTT
CAACAAGCAGCGGTGGATTTGCTGGTCGTTACCCGGTCAACAGTGGACAACCTTCAATGTCCTTTCCTCA
TAATAACCTTATGAATAACATGGGAGGTACCGCTGTTACTGGAGGTAACAACAATACAAACATGACAGCT
TTACAGGTGCAAAAGTATTTAAATCAAGGGCAACATGGTGTCGCTGTTGGACCGCAAGCCGTTGGTAATT
CTTCAGCAGTATCTGTCGGATTTGGTCAGAACACGTCTAACGCAGCAGTGGCAGGAGCAGCCTCTGCAAA
TATAGCAGCAAATACAAACAACCAACCGTCTGGTCAGCAAATTCGCATGCTAGGCCAGCAAATTCAGTTG
GCCATTCATAGTGGTTTCATATCTAGTCAGATATTGACTCAACCGCTAACTCAAACAACCCTTAACCTTT
TAAACCAACTTCTTAGCAATATTAAGCATCTCCAGGCTGCACAGCAATCCCTTACCCGCGGGGGAAATGT
CAATCCAATGGCAGTGAATGTGGCTATATCTAAATACAAGCAGCAAATCCAGAATTTACAGAACCAGATA
AGTGCACAACAGGCTGTGTATGTAAAACAGCAAAATATGCAACCAACTTCACAACAACAACAGCCCCAAC
AACAGCAACTTCCTTCTGTTCATCTAAGTAACTCAGGCAACGACTATTTAAGAGGTCACGATGCAATAAA
TAATTTGCAAAGCAACTTTTCTGAGCTCAATATTAATAAGCCAAGTGGATATCAAGGAGCGTCCAATCAA
CAATCCCGATTAAATCAGTGGAAGCTTCCAGTATTAGATAAGGAGATCAACTCTGACAGTACGGAATTTT
CTCGTGCCCCAGGTGCAACGAAACAAAATTTGACGGCCAACACAAGCAACATAAACTCTTTGGGTCTTCA
AAACGATAGTACATGGTCAACTGGACGCAGTATTGGTGACGGTTGGCCTGATCCCTCATCTGATCCTAGG
AAATCCAGCAATGCCAGTTGGCCTCCAGAATTCCAACCAGGAGTGCCATGGAAAGGTATCCAAAACATTG
ACCCTGAATCTGACCCCTATGTCACCCCAGGAAGTGTGCTGGGGGGTACAGCCACATCTCCCATTGTAGA
TACTGACCACCAACTGCTGCGGGATAACACCACAGGGTCTAATTCTTCCCTCAGCACCTCGCTGCCTTCA
CCTGGTGCCTGGCCCTACAGTGCCTCTGACAACTCCTTTACCAACGTTCATAGCACTTCAGCAAAGTTCC
CTGATTACAAATCAACATGGTCCCCAGATCCCATAGGACACAACCCCACTCATCTCTCCAACAAGATGTG
GAAAAACCATATTTCCTCCAGGAACACTACACCGCTGCCCCGCCCACCTCCTGGTCTGACCAACCCCAAA
CCATCATCTCCCTGGAGCAGCACAGCACCCCGATCAGTCAGGGGGTGGGGGACACAGGACTCACGGCTCG
CCTCGGCCTCTACCTGGAGTGATGGTGGCTCAGTTCGTCCTAGTTACTGGCTGGTTCTTCACAATCTCAC
CCCACAGATTGATGGGTCAACCTTGAGAACGATCTGCATGCAGCATGGCCCACTGCTGACATTCCATCTG
AATCTAACCCAGGGCACTGCCCTGATCCGATACAGCACCAAACAGGAGGCGGCCAAGGCCCAAACTGCGC
TGCACATGTGTGTGTTGGGAAACACTACCATCCTTGCTGAGTTTGCCACTGATGATGAAGTCAGCCGCTT
TCTGGCACAAGCTCAGCCCCCTACACCTGCAGCAACCCCAAGTGCGCCAGCTGCGGGGTGGCAGTCGCTG
GAGACCGGCCAGAACCAGTCAGATCCCGTGGGACCTGCTCTGAATCTTTTTGGTGGGTCCACTGGGCTCG
GGCAGTGGAGCAGCAGCGCTGGTGGCAGCAGCGGGGCCGATCTTGCTGGCGCTTCATTGTGGGGGCCCCC
AAACTATTCTTCTAGCTTATGGGGAGTCCCAACGGTGGAAGATCCCCATAGGATGGGCAGCCCTGCTCCT
TTACTACCTGGTGACCTTCTGGGAGGAGGGTCGGATTCAATCTGATCTAGAGGGCCCGCGGTTCGAAGGT
AAGCCTATCCCTAACCCTCTCCTCGGTCTCGATTCTACGCGTACCGGTCATCATCACCATCACCATTGAG
TTTAAACCCGCTGATCAGCCTCGACTGTGCCTTCTAAGGCCTGAGCTCGCTGATCAGCCTCGATCGAGGA
TCCAGACATGATAAGATACATTGATGAGTTTGGACAAACCACAACTAGAATGCAGTGAAAAAAATGCTTT
ATTTGTGAAATTTGTGATGCTATTGCTTTATTTGTAACCATTATAAGCTGCAATAAACAAGTTAACAACA
ACAATTGCATTCATTTTATGTTTCAGGTTCAGGGGGAGGTGTGGGAGGTTTTTTAAAGCAAGTAAAACCT
CTACAAATGTGGTATGGCTGATTATGATCAGTCGACCGATGCCCTTGAGAGCCTTCAACCCAGTCAGCTC
CTTCCGGTGGGCGCGGGGCATGACTATCGTCGCCGCACTTATGACTGTCTTCTTTATCATGCAACTCGTA
GGACAGGTGCCGGCAGCGCTCTGGGTCATTTTCGGCGAGGACCGCTTTCGCTGGAGCGCGACGATGATCG
GCCTGTCGCTTGCGGTATTCGGAATCTTGCACGCCCTCGCTCAAGCCTTCGTCACTGGTCCCGCCACCAA
ACGTTTCGGCGAGAAGCAGGCCATTATCGCCGGCATGGCGGCCGACGCGCTGGGCTACGTCTTGCTGGCG
TTCGCGACGCGAGGCTGGATGGCCTTCCCCATTATGATTCTTCTCGCTTCCGGCGGCATCGGGATGCCCG
CGTTGCAGGCCATGCTGTCCAGGCAGGTAGATGACGACCATCAGGGACAGCTTCAAGGATCGCTCGCGGC
TCTTACCAGCCAGCAAAAGGCCAGGAACCGTAAAAAGGCCGCGTTGCTGGCGTTTTTCCATAGGCTCCGC
CCCCCTGACGAGCATCACAAAAATCGACGCTCAAGTCAGAGGTGGCGAAACCCGACAGGACTATAAAGAT
ACCAGGCGTTTCCCCCTGGAAGCTCCCTCGTGCGCTCTCCTGTTCCGACCCTGCCGCTTACCGGATACCT
GTCCGCCTTTCTCCCTTCGGGAAGCGTGGCGCTTTCTCAATGCTCACGCTGTAGGTATCTCAGTTCGGTG
TAGGTCGTTCGCTCCAAGCTGGGCTGTGTGCACGAACCCCCCGTTCAGCCCGACCGCTGCGCCTTATCCG
GTAACTATCGTCTTGAGTCCAACCCGGTAAGACACGACTTATCGCCACTGGCAGCAGCCACTGGTAACAG
GATTAGCAGAGCGAGGTATGTAGGCGGTGCTACAGAGTTCTTGAAGTGGTGGCCTAACTACGGCTACACT
AGAAGGACAGTATTTGGTATCTGCGCTCTGCTGAAGCCAGTTACCTTCGGAAAAAGAGTTGGTAGCTCTT
GATCCGGCAAACAAACCACCGCTGGTAGCGGTGGTTTTTTTGTTTGCAAGCAGCAGATTACGCGCAGAAA
AAAAGGATCTCAAGAAGATCCTTTGATCTTTTCTACGGGGTCTGACGCTCAGTGGAACGAAAACTCACGT
TAAGGGATTTTGGTCATGAGATTATCAAAAAGGATCTTCACCTAGATCCTTTTAAATTAAAAATGAAGTT
TTAAATCAATCTAAAGTATATATGAGTAAACTTGGTCTGACAGTTACCAATGCTTAATCAGTGAGGCACC
TATCTCAGCGATCTGTCTATTTCGTTCATCCATAGTTGCCTGACTCCCCGTCGTGTAGATAACTACGATA
CGGGAGGGCTTACCATCTGGCCCCAGTGCTGCAATGATACCGCGAGACCCACGCTCACCGGCTCCAGATT
TATCAGCAATAAACCAGCCAGCCGGAAGGGCCGAGCGCAGAAGTGGTCCTGCAACTTTATCCGCCTCCAT
CCAGTCTATTAATTGTTGCCGGGAAGCTAGAGTAAGTAGTTCGCCAGTTAATAGTTTGCGCAACGTTGTT
GCCATTGCTGCAGGCATCGTGGTGTCACGCTCGTCGTTTGGTATGGCTTCATTCAGCTCCGGTTCCCAAC
GATCAAGGCGAGTTACATGATCCCCCATGTTGTGCAAAAAAGCGGTTAGCTCCTTCGGTCCTCCGATCGT
TGTCAGAAGTAAGTTGGCCGCAGTGTTATCACTCATGGTTATGGCAGCACTGCATAATTCTCTTACTGTC
ATGCCATCCGTAAGATGCTTTTCTGTGACTGGTGAGTACTCAACCAAGTCATTCTGAGAATAGTGTATGC
GGCGACCGAGTTGCTCTTGCCCGGCGTCAACACGGGATAATACCGCGCCACATAGCAGAACTTTAAAAGT
GCTCATCATTGGAAAACGTTCTTCGGGGCGAAAACTCTCAAGGATCTTACCGCTGTTGAGATCCAGTTCG
ATGTAACCCACTCGTGCACCCAACTGATCTTCAGCATCTTTTACTTTCACCAGCGTTTCTGGGTGAGCAA
AAACAGGAAGGCAAAATGCCGCAAAAAAGGGAATAAGGGCGACACGGAAATGTTGAATACTCATACTCTT
CCTTTTTCAATATTATTGAAGCATTTATCAGGGTTATTGTCTCATGAGCGGATACATATTTGAATGTATT
TAGAAAAATAAACAAATAGGGGTTCCGCGCACATTTCCCCGAAAAGTGCCACCTGACGTCTAAGAAACCA
TTATTATCATGACATTAACCTATAAAAATAGGCGTATCACGAGGCCCTTTCGT
Features (pLannotate 1.2.2; 10 found; start..end, strand, type, name):
     56..2568    +  promoter       Ac5 promoter: Drosophila melanogaster actin 5C promoter
   2588..3304    +  CDS            EGFP: EGFP is a basic (constitutively fluorescent) green fluorescent protein published in 1996, derived from Aequorea victoria. It is reported to be a rapidly-maturing weak dimer with moderate acid sensitivity.
   3347..6958    +  CDS            gw (fragment): GAWKY_DROME - Also known as GW182 From Drosophila melanogaster (Fruit fly).
   7278..7319    +  CDS            V5 tag: epitope tag from simian virus 5
   7419..7553    -  polyA_signal   SV40 poly(A) signal: SV40 polyadenylation signal
   7576..7660    -  CDS            large T antigen (fragment): large T antigen from SV40 (simian virus 40)
   7661..8131    +  CDS            TcR (fragment): tetracycline efflux protein; tet; confers resistance to tetracycline
   8175..8763    -  rep_origin     ori: high-copy-number ColE1/pMB1/pBR322/pUC origin of replication
   8934..9794    -  CDS            AmpR: β-lactamase; bla; confers resistance to ampicillin, carbenicillin, and related antibiotics
   9795..9899    -  promoter       AmpR promoter: bla
