[The description below was written by a language model from this plasmid's Addgene catalogue record and pLannotate feature annotations shown in this document.]
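Description:
pAc5.1B-EGFP-DmGW182-SD6B-dsRNAres_L is a 9,993 nt insect expression plasmid. The catalogue lists the backbone as unknown, but the name and annotated features point to a pAc5.1-type vector. It is maintained in E. coli through a ColE1/pUC-family origin and selected with ampicillin via the β-lactamase gene and its bla promoter. The origin annotation is of the high-copy type, whereas the catalogue entry records the plasmid as low copy. Short fragments annotated as tetracycline resistance and SV40 large T antigen appear to be non-functional backbone remnants, and no selectable marker for insect cells is annotated.

The expression cassette is driven by the Drosophila melanogaster actin 5C promoter, a strong constitutive promoter commonly used in Drosophila cultured cells. It directs an EGFP coding sequence followed by a gw (GW182) coding region, an arrangement consistent with an N-terminal EGFP fusion to GW182, and the cassette ends at an SV40 polyadenylation signal. A V5 epitope tag from the vector lies some distance downstream of the annotated gw segment, and the record does not show whether it is translated as part of the fusion.

The insert carries two amino-acid changes (V704A and N799S) and one silent change relative to the reference transcript. The record does not define "SD6B". "dsRNAres" presumably marks a dsRNA-resistant version of the transcript, which would allow expression while endogenous GW182 is depleted by RNAi. The associated study concerned PABPC1-binding sites in GW182 proteins and their role in miRNA-mediated silencing, so the plasmid is suited to complementation and localisation or interaction assays. The deposited sequence may be theoretical rather than fully verified.
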