Addgene plasmid #146840: pAc5.1B-EGFP-DmGW182-SD6B-dsRNAres_L
Purpose: Insect Expression of DmGW182-SD6B-dsRNAres
Depositing lab: Elisa Izaurralde. Depositing organization: Max Planck Institute for Developmental Biology. Publication: Two PABPC1-binding sites in GW182 proteins promote miRNA-mediated gene silencing. Huntzinger E, Braun JE, Heimstädt S, Zekri L, Izaurralde E. EMBO J. 2010 Dec 15;29(24):4146-60. doi: 10.1038/emboj.2010.274 PubMed 21063388.
Backbone
  Vector backbone: Unknown
  Vector type: Insect Expression
Growth in bacteria
  Bacterial resistance: Ampicillin, 100 μg/mL
  Growth temperature: 37°C
  Growth strain: DH5alpha
  Copy number: Low Copy
Gene/Insert
  Gene/Insert name: DmGW182-SD6B-dsRNAres
  Species: D. melanogaster (fly)
  Mutation: Two non silent mutations V704A and N799S and one silent mutation G2295A compared to the sequence given by NM_166780 varA
  Entrez Gene: gw (a.k.a. Dmel_CG31992, CG11484, CG31992, CG9905, Dmel\CG31992, GQ182, GW, GW182, Gw, Gw182, anon-EST:Posey205, dGW182, gw182)
  Cloning method: Unknown
Terms and licenses: Academic/Nonprofit Terms; Industry Terms: Not Available to Industry
Depositor comments: Plasmids from this collection were made available to the research community and donated after the lab closed. Please note that the sequence provided by the depositing laboratory may be theoretical/predicted or based on Sanger sequencing results. There may be discrepancies between sequencing results obtained by Addgene and the depositor sequence. If an Addgene verified sequence is not available, please contact before placing your order to request that our lab fully sequence the plasmid.
How to cite: pAc5.1B-EGFP-DmGW182-SD6B-dsRNAres_L was a gift from Elisa Izaurralde (Addgene plasmid # 146840 ; http://n2t.net/addgene:146840 ; RRID:Addgene_146840)
